>Addgene plasmid #132146 | pDONR221_SLC35C2 | addgene full sequence | sequence record 264523 | Addgene NGS Result
CTTTCCTGCGTTATCCCCTGATTCTGTGGATAACCGTATTACCGCCTTTGAGTGAGCTGATACCGCTCGC
CGCAGCCGAACGACCGAGCGCAGCGAGTCAGTGAGCGAGGAAGCGGAAGAGCGCCCAATACGCAAACCGC
CTCTCCCCGCGCGTTGGCCGATTCATTAATGCAGCTGGCACGACAGGTTTCCCGACTGGAAAGCGGGCAG
TGAGCGCAACGCAATTAATACGCGTACCGCTAGCCAGGAAGAGTTTGTAGAAACGCAAAAAGGCCATCCG
TCAGGATGGCCTTCTGCTTAGTTTGATGCCTGGCAGTTTATGGCGGGCGTCCTGCCCGCCACCCTCCGGG
CCGTTGCTTCACAACGTTCAAATCCGCTCCCGGCGGATTTGTCCTACTCAGGAGAGCGTTCACCGACAAA
CAACAGATAAAACGAAAGGCCCAGTCTTCCGACTGAGCCTTTCGTTTTATTTGATGCCTGGCAGTTCCCT
ACTCTCGCGTTAACGCTAGCATGGATGTTTTCCCAGTCACGACGTTGTAAAACGACGGCCAGTCTTAAGC
TCGGGCCCCAAATAATGATTTTATTTTGACTGATAGTGACCTGTTCGTTGCAACACATTGATGAGCAATG
CTTTTTTATAATGCCAACTTTGTACAAAAAAGCAGGCTCCACCATGGGCCGGTGGGCACTGGATGTGGCC
TTCCTGTGGAAGGCCGTGCTGACCCTGGGACTGGTGCTGCTGTACTATTGCTTCTCTATCGGCATCACCT
TTTACAACAAGTGGCTGACAAAGAGCTTCCACTTTCCTCTTTTCATGACCATGCTTCATTTGGCTGTGAT
CTTCCTGTTTAGCGCCCTGTCCAGAGCCCTGGTGCAGTGTAGCTCCCACAGGGCAAGGGTGGTGCTGAGC
TGGGCCGATTATCTGCGGAGAGTGGCCCCAACCGCCCTGGCAACAGCCCTGGACGTGGGACTGTCTAATT
GGAGCTTCCTGTACGTGACCGTGAGCCTGTATACCATGACAAAGTCTAGCGCCGTGCTGTTTATCCTGAT
CTTCTCCCTGATCTTTAAGCTGGAGGAGCTGAGGGCCGCCCTGGTGCTGGTGGTGCTGCTGATCGCAGGA
GGCCTGTTCATGTTTACCTACAAGTCCACACAGTTCAACGTGGAGGGATTTGCACTGGTGCTGGGAGCAT
CTTTTATCGGCGGCATCAGATGGACCCTGACACAGATGCTGCTGCAGAAGGCCGAGCTGGGCCTGCAGAA
TCCCATCGATACCATGTTCCACCTGCAGCCCCTGATGTTTCTGGGCCTGTTCCCTCTGTTTGCCGTGTTC
GAGGGCCTGCACCTGTCCACCTCTGAGAAGATCTTCAGGTTTCAGGACACAGGACTGCTGCTGCGCGTGC
TGGGAAGCCTGTTCCTGGGAGGAATCCTGGCCTTTGGCCTGGGCTTTAGCGAGTTCCTGCTGGTGTCCAG
GACCTCCTCTCTGACACTGTCTATCGCCGGCATCTTCAAGGAGGTGTGCACACTGCTGCTGGCAGCACAC
CTGCTGGGCGACCAGATCTCCCTGCTGAACTGGCTGGGCTTTGCCCTGTGCCTGTCCGGCATCTCTCTGC
ACGTGGCCCTGAAGGCCCTGCACTCCAGGGGCGACGGAGGACCAAAGGCCCTGAAGGGACTGGGAAGCTC
CCCAGATCTGGAGCTGCTGCTGCGGTCTAGCCAGAGAGAGGAGGGCGACAATGAGGAGGAGGAGTATTTC
GTGGCCCAGGGCCAGCAGGACCCAGCTTTCTTGTACAAAGTTGGCATTATAAGAAAGCATTGCTTATCAA
TTTGTTGCAACGAACAGGTCACTATCAGTCAAAATAAAATCATTATTTGCCATCCAGCTGATATCCCCTA
TAGTGAGTCGTATTACATGGTCATAGCTGTTTCCTGGCAGCTCTGGCCCGTGTCTCAAAATCTCTGATGT
TACATTGCACAAGATAAAAATATATCATCATGAACAATAAAACTGTCTGCTTACATAAACAGTAATACAA
GGGGTGTTATGAGCCATATTCAACGGGAAACGTCGAGGCCGCGATTAAATTCCAACATGGATGCTGATTT
ATATGGGTATAAATGGGCTCGCGATAATGTCGGGCAATCAGGTGCGACAATCTATCGCTTGTATGGGAAG
CCCGATGCGCCAGAGTTGTTTCTGAAACATGGCAAAGGTAGCGTTGCCAATGATGTTACAGATGAGATGG
TCAGACTAAACTGGCTGACGGAATTTATGCCTCTTCCGACCATCAAGCATTTTATCCGTACTCCTGATGA
TGCATGGTTACTCACCACTGCGATCCCCGGAAAAACAGCATTCCAGGTATTAGAAGAATATCCTGATTCA
GGTGAAAATATTGTTGATGCGCTGGCAGTGTTCCTGCGCCGGTTGCATTCGATTCCTGTTTGTAATTGTC
CTTTTAACAGCGATCGCGTATTTCGTCTCGCTCAGGCGCAATCACGAATGAATAACGGTTTGGTTGATGC
GAGTGATTTTGATGACGAGCGTAATGGCTGGCCTGTTGAACAAGTCTGGAAAGAAATGCATAAACTTTTG
CCATTCTCACCGGATTCAGTCGTCACTCATGGTGATTTCTCACTTGATAACCTTATTTTTGACGAGGGGA
AATTAATAGGTTGTATTGATGTTGGACGAGTCGGAATCGCAGACCGATACCAGGATCTTGCCATCCTATG
GAACTGCCTCGGTGAGTTTTCTCCTTCATTACAGAAACGGCTTTTTCAAAAATATGGTATTGATAATCCT
GATATGAATAAATTGCAGTTTCATTTGATGCTCGATGAGTTTTTCTAATCAGAATTGGTTAATTGGTTGT
AACACTGGCAGAGCATTACGCTGACTTGACGGGACGGCGCAAGCTCATGACCAAAATCCCTTAACGTGAG
TTACGCGTCGTTCCACTGAGCGTCAGACCCCGTAGAAAAGATCAAAGGATCTTCTTGAGATCCTTTTTTT
CTGCGCGTAATCTGCTGCTTGCAAACAAAAAAACCACCGCTACCAGCGGTGGTTTGTTTGCCGGATCAAG
AGCTACCAACTCTTTTTCCGAAGGTAACTGGCTTCAGCAGAGCGCAGATACCAAATACTGTTCTTCTAGT
GTAGCCGTAGTTAGGCCACCACTTCAAGAACTCTGTAGCACCGCCTACATACCTCGCTCTGCTAATCCTG
TTACCAGTGGCTGCTGCCAGTGGCGATAAGTCGTGTCTTACCGGGTTGGACTCAAGACGATAGTTACCGG
ATAAGGCGCAGCGGTCGGGCTGAACGGGGGGTTCGTGCACACAGCCCAGCTTGGAGCGAACGACCTACAC
CGAACTGAGATACCTACAGCGTGAGCTATGAGAAAGCGCCACGCTTCCCGAAGGGAGAAAGGCGGACAGG
TATCCGGTAAGCGGCAGGGTCGGAACAGGAGAGCGCACGAGGGAGCTTCCAGGGGGAAACGCCTGGTATC
TTTATAGTCCTGTCGGGTTTCGCCACCTCTGACTTGAGCGTCGATTTTTGTGATGCTCGTCAGGGGGGCG
GAGCCTATGGAAAAACGCCAGCAACGCGGCCTTTTTACGGTTCCTGGCCTTTTGCTGGCCTTTTGCTCAC
ATGTT
Features (pLannotate 1.2.2; 10 found; start..end, strand, type, name):
    121..213     +  CDS            lacI (fragment): lac repressor; lacI; The lac repressor binds to the lac operator to inhibit transcription in E. coli. This inhibition can be relieved by adding lactose or isopropyl-β-D-thiogalactopyranoside (IPTG).
    268..295     -  terminator     rrnB T2 terminator: transcription terminator T2 from the E. coli rrnB gene
    427..470     +  terminator     rrnB T1 terminator: Escherichia coli rrnB; transcription terminator T1 from the E. coli rrnB gene
    517..553     -  CDS            lacZα (fragment): LacZα fragment of β-galactosidase; lacZ fragment
    569..668     +  protein_bind   attL1: mutant version of attL; recombination site for the Gateway® LR reaction LR Clonase™
    674..1768    +  CDS            SLC35C2: S35C2_HUMAN - Also known as C20orf5, OVCOV1. Experimental evidence at protein level: Swiss-Prot protein existence level 1. May play an important role in the cellular response to tissue hypoxia. May be either a GDP-fucose transporter that competes with SLC35C1 for GDP-fucose, or a factor that otherwise enhances the fucosylation of Notch and is required for optimal Notch signaling in mammalian cells. From Homo sapiens (Human).
   1770..1869    -  protein_bind   attL2: mutant version of attL; recombination site for the Gateway® LR reaction LR Clonase™
   1887..1905    -  promoter       T7 promoter: promoter for bacteriophage T7 RNA polymerase
   2039..2848    +  CDS            KanR: aminoglycoside phosphotransferase; aph(3')-Ia; confers resistance to kanamycin in bacteria or G418 (Geneticin®) in eukaryotes
   2995..3583    +  rep_origin     ori: high-copy-number ColE1/pMB1/pBR322/pUC origin of replication
