[The description below was written by a language model from this plasmid's Addgene catalogue record and pLannotate feature annotations shown in this document.]
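Description:
pDONR221_SLC35C2 is a Gateway entry clone built on the pDONR221 backbone from Thermo Fisher Scientific, carrying a codon-optimized open reading frame for human SLC35C2 (also known as C20orf5, OVCOV1 or CGI-15). The sequenced plasmid is 3,645 nt. It is propagated in E. coli through a high-copy ColE1/pUC-type origin and selected with kanamycin via the KanR aminoglycoside phosphotransferase gene. Although the catalogue lists the vector type as mammalian expression, the feature table shows no eukaryotic promoter or polyadenylation signal. The plasmid is therefore a shuttle for the ORF rather than an expression construct in its own right.

The 1,095 bp SLC35C2 coding sequence sits directly between attL1 and attL2, the recombination sites used in the Gateway LR reaction. This arrangement lets the ORF be transferred in a defined orientation into any attR-containing destination vector, which then supplies the promoter, tags and selection markers required for the experiment. Upstream of attL1 lie the rrnB T1 and T2 transcription terminators, which insulate the insert from read-through transcription in bacteria. A T7 promoter lies just beyond attL2, pointing back toward the insert. The short lacI and lacZα fragments flagged by the annotation are backbone remnants, not functional genes, and M13 forward and reverse primer sites flank the cassette for sequence verification.

SLC35C2 is annotated as a solute carrier family member that may act as a GDP-fucose transporter or otherwise promote Notch fucosylation and signaling, and it may also contribute to the cellular response to hypoxia. The clone belongs to a consortium collection of SLC transporter ORFs intended for subcloning into custom expression vectors to study transporter biology and drug discovery.
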