Addgene plasmid #132146: pDONR221_SLC35C2
Purpose: Gateway entry clone with codon-optimized ORF sequence for subcloning into custom expression vectors
Depositing lab: RESOLUTE Consortium & Giulio Superti-Furga. Depositing organization: CeMM Research Center for Molecular Medicine. Publication: The RESOLUTE consortium: unlocking SLC transporters for drug discovery. Superti-Furga G, Lackner D, Wiedmer T, Ingles-Prieto A, Barbosa B, Girardi E, Goldmann U, Gurtl B, Klavins K, Klimek C, Lindinger S, Lineiro-Retes E, Muller AC, Onstein S, Redinger G, Reil D, Sedlyarov V, Wolf G, Crawford M, Everley R, ... Steppan CM. Nat Rev Drug Discov. 2020 Jul;19(7):429-430. doi: 10.1038/d41573-020-00056-6. PubMed 32265506.
Backbone
  Vector backbone: pDONR221
  Backbone manufacturer: Thermo Fisher Scientific
  Backbone size w/o insert (bp): 2550
  Vector type: Mammalian Expression
Growth in bacteria
  Bacterial resistance: Kanamycin, 50 μg/mL
  Growth temperature: 37°C
  Growth strain: Stbl3
  Copy number: High Copy
Gene/Insert
  Gene/Insert name: SLC35C2 (alt name: CGI-15, bA394O2.1, C20orf5, OVCOV1)
  Species: H. sapiens (human)
  Insert size (bp): 1095
  Entrez Gene: SLC35C2 (a.k.a. BA394O2.1, C20orf5, CGI-15, OVCOV1)
  Cloning method: Gateway Cloning
  Sequencing primers: 5′ M13-fwd; 3′ M13-rev
Terms and licenses: Academic/Nonprofit Terms; Industry Terms
Depositor comments: For more information on the full Resolute plasmid collection, please see www.addgene.org/depositor-collections/re-solute/. Please provide your feedback on this plasmid to the RESOLUTE consortium by filling out their RESOLUTE repository feedback form: https://forms.office.com/Pages/ResponsePage.aspx?id=0e05yklzmkS7rjFGQL4N7z4feCLQvEJAmVcOCM_u885UN1JJRko0Ukg4TVQwNTZLOUxPQVJWT1NHUCQlQCN0PWcu
How to cite: pDONR221_SLC35C2 was a gift from RESOLUTE Consortium & Giulio Superti-Furga (Addgene plasmid # 132146 ; http://n2t.net/addgene:132146 ; RRID:Addgene_132146)
