>Addgene plasmid #132146 | pDONR221_SLC35C2 | depositor partial sequence | sequence record 253692 | Codon-optimized ORF of SLC35C2
ATGGGCCGGTGGGCACTGGATGTGGCCTTCCTGTGGAAGGCCGTGCTGACCCTGGGACTGGTGCTGCTGT
ACTATTGCTTCTCTATCGGCATCACCTTTTACAACAAGTGGCTGACAAAGAGCTTCCACTTTCCTCTTTT
CATGACCATGCTTCATTTGGCTGTGATCTTCCTGTTTAGCGCCCTGTCCAGAGCCCTGGTGCAGTGTAGC
TCCCACAGGGCAAGGGTGGTGCTGAGCTGGGCCGATTATCTGCGGAGAGTGGCCCCAACCGCCCTGGCAA
CAGCCCTGGACGTGGGACTGTCTAATTGGAGCTTCCTGTACGTGACCGTGAGCCTGTATACCATGACAAA
GTCTAGCGCCGTGCTGTTTATCCTGATCTTCTCCCTGATCTTTAAGCTGGAGGAGCTGAGGGCCGCCCTG
GTGCTGGTGGTGCTGCTGATCGCAGGAGGCCTGTTCATGTTTACCTACAAGTCCACACAGTTCAACGTGG
AGGGATTTGCACTGGTGCTGGGAGCATCTTTTATCGGCGGCATCAGATGGACCCTGACACAGATGCTGCT
GCAGAAGGCCGAGCTGGGCCTGCAGAATCCCATCGATACCATGTTCCACCTGCAGCCCCTGATGTTTCTG
GGCCTGTTCCCTCTGTTTGCCGTGTTCGAGGGCCTGCACCTGTCCACCTCTGAGAAGATCTTCAGGTTTC
AGGACACAGGACTGCTGCTGCGCGTGCTGGGAAGCCTGTTCCTGGGAGGAATCCTGGCCTTTGGCCTGGG
CTTTAGCGAGTTCCTGCTGGTGTCCAGGACCTCCTCTCTGACACTGTCTATCGCCGGCATCTTCAAGGAG
GTGTGCACACTGCTGCTGGCAGCACACCTGCTGGGCGACCAGATCTCCCTGCTGAACTGGCTGGGCTTTG
CCCTGTGCCTGTCCGGCATCTCTCTGCACGTGGCCCTGAAGGCCCTGCACTCCAGGGGCGACGGAGGACC
AAAGGCCCTGAAGGGACTGGGAAGCTCCCCAGATCTGGAGCTGCTGCTGCGGTCTAGCCAGAGAGAGGAG
GGCGACAATGAGGAGGAGGAGTATTTCGTGGCCCAGGGCCAGCAG
